>Addgene plasmid #82589 | p3E-GFP-HA no-pA | depositor full sequence | sequence record 157090 | p3E-GFP-HA no-pA sequence 3394 bps
CTTTCCTGCGTTATCCCCTGATTCTGTGGATAACCGTATTACCGCCTTTGAGTGAGCTGATACCGCTCGC
CGCAGCCGAACGACCGAGCGCAGCGAGTCAGTGAGCGAGGAAGCGGAAGAGCGCCCAATACGCAAACCGC
CTCTCCCCGCGCGTTGGCCGATTCATTAATGCAGCTGGCACGACAGGTTTCCCGACTGGAAAGCGGGCAG
TGAGCGCAACGCAATTAATACGCGTACCGCTAGCCAGGAAGAGTTTGTAGAAACGCAAAAAGGCCATCCG
TCAGGATGGCCTTCTGCTTAGTTTGATGCCTGGCAGTTTATGGCGGGCGTCCTGCCCGCCACCCTCCGGG
CCGTTGCTTCACAACGTTCAAATCCGCTCCCGGCGGATTTGTCCTACTCAGGAGAGCGTTCACCGACAAA
CAACAGATAAAACGAAAGGCCCAGTCTTCCGACTGAGCCTTTCGTTTTATTTGATGCCTGGCAGTTCCCT
ACTCTCGCGTTAACGCTAGCATGGATGTTTTCCCAGTCACGACGTTGTAAAACGACGGCCAGTCTTAAGC
TCGGGCCCTGCAGCTCTAGAGCTCGAATTCTACAGGTCACTAATACCATCTAAGTAGTTGGTTCATAGTG
ACTGCATATGTTGTGTTTTACAGTATTATGTAGTCTGTTTTTTATGCAAAATCTAATTTAATATATTGAT
ATTTATATCATTTTACGTTTCTCGTTCAACTTTCTTGTACAAAGTGGCGGTGAGCAAGGGCGAGGAGCTG
TTCACCGGGGTGGTGCCCATCCTGGTCGAGCTGGACGGCGACGTAAACGGCCACAAGTTCAGCGTGTCCG
GCGAGGGCGAGGGCGATGCCACCTACGGCAAGCTGACCCTGAAGTTCATCTGCACCACCGGCAAGCTGCC
CGTGCCCTGGCCCACCCTCGTGACCACCCTGACCTACGGCGTGCAGTGCTTCAGCCGCTACCCCGACCAC
ATGAAGCAGCACGACTTCTTCAAGTCCGCCATGCCCGAAGGCTACGTCCAGGAGCGCACCATCTTCTTCA
AGGACGACGGCAACTACAAGACCCGCGCCGAGGTGAAGTTCGAGGGCGACACCCTGGTGAACCGCATCGA
GCTGAAGGGCATCGACTTCAAGGAGGACGGCAACATCCTGGGGCACAAGCTGGAGTACAACTACAACAGC
CACAACGTCTATATCATGGCCGACAAGCAGAAGAACGGCATCAAGGTGAACTTCAAGATCCGCCACAACA
TCGAGGACGGCAGCGTGCAGCTCGCCGACCACTACCAGCAGAACACCCCCATCGGCGACGGCCCCGTGCT
GCTGCCCGACAACCACTACCTGAGCACCCAGTCCGCCCTGAGCAAAGACCCCAACGAGAAGCGCGATCAC
ATGGTCCTGCTGGAGTTCGTGACCGCCGCCGGGATCACTCTCGGCATGGACGAGCTGTACAAGGTCGACT
ATCCGTACGACGTACCAGACTACGCAGCATAGCAACTTTATTATACAAAGTTGGCATTATAAAAAAGCAT
TGCTTATCAATTTGTTGCAACGAACAGGTCACTATCAGTCAAAATAAAATCATTATTTGGAGCTCCATGG
TAGCGTTAACGCGGCCGCGATATCCCCTATAGTGAGTCGTATTACATGGTCATAGCTGTTTCCTGGCAGC
TCTGGCCCGTGTCTCAAAATCTCTGATGTTACATTGCACAAGATAAAAATATATCATCATGAACAATAAA
ACTGTCTGCTTACATAAACAGTAATACAAGGGGTGTTATGAGCCATATTCAACGGGAAACGTCGAGGCCG
CGATTAAATTCCAACATGGATGCTGATTTATATGGGTATAAATGGGCTCGCGATAATGTCGGGCAATCAG
GTGCGACAATCTATCGCTTGTATGGGAAGCCCGATGCGCCAGAGTTGTTTCTGAAACATGGCAAAGGTAG
CGTTGCCAATGATGTTACAGATGAGATGGTCAGACTAAACTGGCTGACGGAATTTATGCCTCTTCCGACC
ATCAAGCATTTTATCCGTACTCCTGATGATGCATGGTTACTCACCACTGCGATCCCCGGAAAAACAGCAT
TCCAGGTATTAGAAGAATATCCTGATTCAGGTGAAAATATTGTTGATGCGCTGGCAGTGTTCCTGCGCCG
GTTGCATTCGATTCCTGTTTGTAATTGTCCTTTTAACAGCGATCGCGTATTTCGTCTCGCTCAGGCGCAA
TCACGAATGAATAACGGTTTGGTTGATGCGAGTGATTTTGATGACGAGCGTAATGGCTGGCCTGTTGAAC
AAGTCTGGAAAGAAATGCATAAACTTTTGCCATTCTCACCGGATTCAGTCGTCACTCATGGTGATTTCTC
ACTTGATAACCTTATTTTTGACGAGGGGAAATTAATAGGTTGTATTGATGTTGGACGAGTCGGAATCGCA
GACCGATACCAGGATCTTGCCATCCTATGGAACTGCCTCGGTGAGTTTTCTCCTTCATTACAGAAACGGC
TTTTTCAAAAATATGGTATTGATAATCCTGATATGAATAAATTGCAGTTTCATTTGATGCTCGATGAGTT
TTTCTAATCAGAATTGGTTAATTGGTTGTAACACTGGCAGAGCATTACGCTGACTTGACGGGACGGCGCA
AGCTCATGACCAAAATCCCTTAACGTGAGTTACGCGTCGTTCCACTGAGCGTCAGACCCCGTAGAAAAGA
TCAAAGGATCTTCTTGAGATCCTTTTTTTCTGCGCGTAATCTGCTGCTTGCAAACAAAAAAACCACCGCT
ACCAGCGGTGGTTTGTTTGCCGGATCAAGAGCTACCAACTCTTTTTCCGAAGGTAACTGGCTTCAGCAGA
GCGCAGATACCAAATACTGTCCTTCTAGTGTAGCCGTAGTTAGGCCACCACTTCAAGAACTCTGTAGCAC
CGCCTACATACCTCGCTCTGCTAATCCTGTTACCAGTGGCTGCTGCCAGTGGCGATAAGTCGTGTCTTAC
CGGGTTGGACTCAAGACGATAGTTACCGGATAAGGCGCAGCGGTCGGGCTGAACGGGGGGTTCGTGCACA
CAGCCCAGCTTGGAGCGAACGACCTACACCGAACTGAGATACCTACAGCGTGAGCATTGAGAAAGCGCCA
CGCTTCCCGAAGGGAGAAAGGCGGACAGGTATCCGGTAAGCGGCAGGGTCGGAACAGGAGAGCGCACGAG
GGAGCTTCCAGGGGGAAACGCCTGGTATCTTTATAGTCCTGTCGGGTTTCGCCACCTCTGACTTGAGCGT
CGATTTTTGTGATGCTCGTCAGGGGGGCGGAGCCTATGGAAAAACGCCAGCAACGCGGCCTTTTTACGGT
TCCTGGCCTTTTGCTGGCCTTTTGCTCACATGTT
Features (pLannotate 1.2.2; 11 found; start..end, strand, type, name):
    121..213     +  CDS            lacI (fragment): lac repressor; lacI; The lac repressor binds to the lac operator to inhibit transcription in E. coli. This inhibition can be relieved by adding lactose or isopropyl-β-D-thiogalactopyranoside (IPTG).
    268..295     -  terminator     rrnB T2 terminator: transcription terminator T2 from the E. coli rrnB gene
    427..470     +  terminator     rrnB T1 terminator: Escherichia coli rrnB; transcription terminator T1 from the E. coli rrnB gene
    517..553     -  CDS            lacZα (fragment): LacZα fragment of β-galactosidase; lacZ fragment
    624..747     -  protein_bind   attR2: mutant version of attR; recombination site for the Gateway® LR reaction LR Clonase™
    750..1463    +  CDS            EGFP: EGFP is a basic (constitutively fluorescent) green fluorescent protein published in 1996, derived from Aequorea victoria. It is reported to be a rapidly-maturing weak dimer with moderate acid sensitivity.
   1503..1523    -  protein_bind   attB3: mutant version of attB; core recombination site for the Gateway® BP reaction BP Clonase™
   1514..1599    -  protein_bind   attL1 (fragment): mutant version of attL; recombination site for the Gateway® LR reaction LR Clonase™
   1636..1654    -  promoter       T7 promoter: promoter for bacteriophage T7 RNA polymerase
   1788..2597    +  CDS            KanR: aminoglycoside phosphotransferase; aph(3')-Ia; confers resistance to kanamycin in bacteria or G418 (Geneticin®) in eukaryotes
   2744..3332    +  rep_origin     ori: high-copy-number ColE1/pMB1/pBR322/pUC origin of replication
