[The description below was written by a language model from this plasmid's Addgene catalogue record and pLannotate feature annotations shown in this document.]
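Description:
p3E-GFP-HA no-pA is a 3,394 bp MultiSite Gateway 3' entry clone built by BP recombination into the pDONR P2R-P3 donor backbone. It is a bacterial cloning intermediate rather than an expression vector. It is maintained at high copy in E. coli through a ColE1/pUC-type origin and selected with kanamycin via the aph(3')-Ia resistance gene. The backbone also carries the rrnB T1 and T2 transcription terminators upstream of the recombination cassette, which insulate the insert from read-through transcription, along with M13 priming sites for sequencing and a T7 promoter flanking the cassette. The short lacI and lacZα fragments flagged by the annotation are backbone remnants with no evident functional role.

The payload is an EGFP coding sequence fused at its C-terminus to an HA epitope tag. The HA tag is described in the catalogue entry but is not separately annotated; a short unannotated stretch lies between the end of EGFP and the downstream recombination site. The insert lies between an attR2 site and a downstream site that the annotation software labels as attB3 overlapping a partial attL. This most likely represents the attL3 site expected of a 3' entry clone. There is no promoter and, as the name indicates, no polyadenylation signal. In a multi-fragment LR reaction, this element is joined downstream of a 5' promoter entry clone and a middle entry clone carrying a gene of interest. That assembly can yield a C-terminal GFP-HA fusion for fluorescence imaging and for epitope-based detection or purification. Leaving out the polyA makes it suitable for destination vectors that supply their own 3' processing signal. It belongs to a toolkit for assembling vertebrate expression constructs.
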