Addgene plasmid #82589: p3E-GFP-HA no-pA
Purpose: 3' entry vector containing HA epitope fused to C-terminus of GFP without pA for imaging, epitope labeling/purification
Depositing lab: Kryn Stankunas. Depositing organization: University of Oregon. Publication: A MultiSite Gateway Toolkit for Rapid Cloning of Vertebrate Expression Constructs with Diverse Research Applications. Fowler DK, Stewart S, Seredick S, Eisen JS, Stankunas K, Washbourne P. PLoS One. 2016 Aug 8;11(8):e0159277. doi: 10.1371/journal.pone.0159277. eCollection 2016. PONE-D-16-19476 PubMed 27500400.
Backbone
  Vector backbone: pDONR P2R-P3
  Backbone manufacturer: Invitrogen
  Total vector size (bp): 3394
Growth in bacteria
  Bacterial resistance: Kanamycin, 50 μg/mL
  Growth temperature: 37°C
  Growth strain: DH5alpha
  Copy number: High Copy
Gene/Insert
  Gene/Insert name: GFP-HA (no pA)
  Promoter: None
  Cloning method: Gateway Cloning
  Sequencing primers: 5′ M13F; 3′ M13R
Terms and licenses: Academic/Nonprofit Terms; Industry Terms: Not Available to Industry
How to cite: p3E-GFP-HA no-pA was a gift from Kryn Stankunas (Addgene plasmid # 82589 ; http://n2t.net/addgene:82589 ; RRID:Addgene_82589)
