>Addgene plasmid #82589 | p3E-GFP-HA no-pA | addgene partial sequence | sequence record 161234 | M13-F20 5'-TGTAAAACGACGGCCAGT-3'
GAGCTCGAATTCTACAGGTCACTAATACCATCTAAGTAGTTGGTTCATAGTGACTGCATATGTTGTGTTT
TACAGTATTATGTAGTCTGTTTTTTATGCAAAATCTAATTTAATATATTGATATTTATATCATTTTACGT
TTCTCGTTCAACTTTCTTGTACAAAGTGGCGTGGCATGAAGGCCTGGAAGAGGCATCTCGTTTGTACTTT
GGGGAAAGGAACGTGAAAGGCATGTTTGAGGTGCTGGAGCCCTTGCATGCTATGATGGAACGGGGCCCCC
AGACTCTGAAGGAAACATCCTTTAATCAGGCCTATGGTCGAGATTTAATGGAGGCCCAAGAGTGGTGCAG
GAAGTACATGAAATCAGGGAATGTCAAGGACCTCACCCAAGCCTTCGACCTCTATTATCATGTGTTCCGA
CGAATCTCAAAGCAGGTCGACTATCCGTACGACGTACCAGACTACGCAGCATAGCAACTTTATTATACAA
AGTTGGCATTATAAAAAAGCATTGCTTATCAATTTGTTGCAACGAACAGGTCACTATCAGTCAAAATAAA
ATCATTATTTGGAGCTCCATGGTAGCGTTAACGCGGCCGCGATATCCCCTATAGTGAGTCGTATTACATG
GTCATAGCTGTTTCCTGGCAGCTCTGGCCCGTGTCTCAAAATCTCTGATGTTACATTGCACAAGATAAAA
ATATATCATCATGAACAATAAAACTGTCTGCTTACATAAACAGTAATACAAGGGGTGTTATGAGCCATAT
TCAACGGGAA
