>Addgene plasmid #82589 | p3E-GFP-HA no-pA | addgene partial sequence | sequence record 161235 | M13-Rev 5'-CAGGAAACAGCTATGACC-3'
TCGCGGCCGCGTTAACGCTACCATGGAGCTCCAAATAATGATTTTATTTTGACTGATAGTGACCTGTTCG
TTGCAACAAATTGATAAGCAATGCTTTTTTATAATGCCAACTTTGTATAATAAAGTTGCTATGCTGCGTA
GTCTGGTACGTCGTACGGATAGTCGACCTGCTTTGAGATTCGTCGGAACACATGATAATAGAGGTCGAAG
GCTTGGGTGAGGTCCTTGACATTCCCTGATTTCATGTACTTCCTGCACCACTCTTGGGCCTCCATTAAAT
CTCGACCATAGGCCTGATTAAAGGATGTTTCCTTCAGAGTCTGGGGGCCCCGTTCCATCATAGCATGCAA
GGGCTCCAGCACCTCAAACATGCCTTTCACGTTCCTTTCCCCAAAGTACAAACGAGATGCCTCTTCCAGG
CCTTCATGCCACGCCACTTTGTACAAGAAAGTTGAACGAGAAACGTAAAATGATATAAATATCAATATAT
TAAATTAGATTTTGCATAAAAAACAGACTACATAATACTGTAAAACACAACATATGCAGTCACTATGAAC
CAACTACTTAGATGGTATTAGTGACCTGTAGAATTCGAGCTCTAGAGCTGCAGGGCCCGAGCTTAAGACT
GGCCGTCGTTTTACAACGTCGTGACTGGGAAAACATCCATGCTAGCGTTAACGCGAGAGTAGGGAACTGC
CAGGCATCAAATAAAACGAAAGGCTCAGTCGGAAGACTGGGCCTTTCGTTTTATCTGTTGTTTGTCGGTG
AACGCTCTCCTGAGTAGGACAA
