>Addgene plasmid #82589 | p3E-GFP-HA no-pA | addgene partial sequence | sequence record 163122 | M13-F20 5'-TGTAAAACGACGGCCAGT-3'
GAGCTCGAATTCTACAGGTCACTAATACCATCTAAGTAGTTGGTTCATAGTGACTGCATATGTTGTGTTT
TACAGTATTATGTAGTCTGTTTTTTATGCAAAATCTAATTTAATATATTGATATTTATATCATTTTACGT
TTCTCGTTCAACTTTCTTGTACAAAGTGGCGGTGAGCAAGGGCGAGGAGCTGTTCACCGGGGTGGTGCCC
ATCCTGGTCGAGCTGGACGGCGACGTAAACGGCCACAAGTTCAGCGTGTCCGGCGAGGGCGAGGGCGATG
CCACCTACGGCAAGCTGACCCTGAAGTTCATCTGCACCACCGGCAAGCTGCCCGTGCCCTGGCCCACCCT
CGTGACCACCCTGACCTACGGCGTGCAGTGCTTCAGCCGCTACCCCGACCACATGAAGCAGCACGACTTC
TTCAAGTCCGCCATGCCCGAAGGCTACGTCCAGGAGCGCACCATCTTCTTCAAGGACGACGGCAACTACA
AGACCCGCGCCGAGGTGAAGTTCGAGGGCGACACCCTGGTGAACCGCATCGAGCTGAAGGGCATCGACTT
CAAGGAGGACGGCAACATCCTGGGGCACAAGCTGGAGTACAACTACAACAGCCACAACGTCTATATCATG
GCCGACAAGCAGAAGAACGGCATCAAGGTGAACTTCAAGATCCGCCACAACATCGAGGACGGCAGCGTGC
AGCTCGCCGACCACTACCAGCAGAACACCCCCATCGGCGACGGCCCCGTGCTGCTGCCCGACAACCACTA
CCTGAGCACCCAGTCCGCC
